Addgene plasmid #214743: pMBA326
Purpose: High copy glmS-nadE plasmid containing chloramphenicol as antibiotic resistance gene (ARG) for validation
Depositing lab: Tae Seok Moon. Depositing organization: Washington University in Saint Louis. Publication: Engineering E. coli strains using antibiotic-resistance-gene-free plasmids. Amrofell MB, Rengarajan S, Vo ST, Ramirez Tovar ES, LoBello L, Dantas G, Moon TS. Cell Rep Methods. 2023 Dec 18;3(12):100669. doi: 10.1016/j.crmeth.2023.100669. Epub 2023 Dec 11. PubMed 38086386.
Backbone
  Vector backbone: colE1
  Vector type: Bacterial Expression
Growth in bacteria
  Bacterial resistance: Chloramphenicol, 25 μg/mL
  Growth temperature: 37°C
  Growth strain: DH5alpha
  Copy number: High Copy
Gene/Insert
  Gene/Insert name: BBa_J23108-RBS(8455)-glmS-RBS(5392)-nadE
  Species: other
  Cloning method: Gibson Cloning
Terms and licenses: Academic/Nonprofit Terms; Industry Terms: Not Available to Industry
How to cite: pMBA326 was a gift from Tae Seok Moon (Addgene plasmid # 214743 ; http://n2t.net/addgene:214743 ; RRID:Addgene_214743)
