[The description below was written by a language model from this plasmid's Addgene catalogue record and pLannotate feature annotations shown in this document.]
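Description:
pMBA326 is a 5,283-nt high-copy bacterial expression plasmid built on a ColE1-type backbone and propagated in E. coli under chloramphenicol selection. The feature table shows the high-copy ColE1/pMB1-family origin of replication and, on the same strand, a cat (chloramphenicol acetyltransferase) coding sequence driven by its native cat promoter. Short annotated fragments of lacZα, a tetracycline efflux gene and yciV lie downstream of the marker region. They are too small to be functional and are most likely remnants of earlier cloning steps.

The payload, assembled by Gibson cloning, is a synthetic two-gene operon. A constitutive Anderson-series promoter drives glmS followed by nadE, and the insert name indicates that each gene has its own designed ribosome binding site. The catalogue names the promoter as BBa_J23108, whereas the automated annotation labels the 34-nt element as J23119. These family members differ by only a few bases, so the depositor's designation is probably the more reliable one. The glmS gene encodes the E. coli glutamine–fructose-6-phosphate aminotransferase, which catalyses the first step of hexosamine synthesis. The nadE gene encodes the E. coli NAD synthetase. Both matches are to E. coli K-12 proteins.

The stated purpose and the associated publication title place the plasmid in work on engineering E. coli with plasmids that carry no antibiotic resistance gene, where metabolic genes such as glmS and nadE can presumably serve as the selectable elements. pMBA326 is the high-copy glmS-nadE version that retains a conventional chloramphenicol marker and is described as a validation construct. The record does not give details of the host strains or experiments in which it was used.
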