Features (pLannotate 1.2.2; 9 found; start..end, strand, type, name):
      2..35      +  promoter       J23119 promoter: bacterial promoter (Registry of Standard Biological Parts BBa J23119)
     71..1897    +  CDS            glmS: GLMS_ECOLI - Experimental evidence at protein level: Swiss-Prot protein existence level 1. Catalyzes the first step in hexosamine metabolism, converting fructose-6P into glucosamine-6P using glutamine as a nitrogen source. From Escherichia coli (strain K12).
   1936..2760    +  CDS            nadE: NADE_ECOLI - Also known as efg From Escherichia coli (strain K12).
   3050..3638    -  rep_origin     ori: high-copy-number ColE1/pMB1/pBR322/pUC origin of replication
   3812..4468    -  CDS            cat: CAT_ECOLX - Experimental evidence at protein level: Swiss-Prot protein existence level 1. This enzyme is an effector of chloramphenicol resistance in bacteria. From Escherichia coli. This protein is used as a marker in many commonly used cloning vectors, such as pACYC184.
   4469..4571    -  promoter       cat promoter: promoter of the E. coli cat gene encoding chloramphenicol acetyltransferase
   4702..4718    -  CDS            lacZα (fragment): LacZα fragment of β-galactosidase; lacZ fragment
   4833..5092    -  CDS            TcR (fragment): tetracycline efflux protein; tet; confers resistance to tetracycline
   5104..5205    -  CDS            yciV (fragment): RNAAM_ECOLI - Also known as trpH From Escherichia coli (strain K12).
>Addgene plasmid #214743 | pMBA326 | addgene full sequence | sequence record 427294 | Addgene NGS Result
CTGACAGCTAGCTCAGTCCTAGGTATAATGCTAGCGTCAATTTAGTAGTAGACCACAAGGAGGTTGCTTA
ATGTGTGGAATTGTTGGCGCGATCGCGCAACGTGATGTAGCAGAAATCCTTCTTGAAGGTTTACGTCGTC
TGGAATACCGCGGATATGACTCTGCCGGTCTGGCCGTTGTTGATGCAGAAGGTCATATGACCCGCCTGCG
TCGCCTCGGTAAAGTCCAGATGCTGGCACAGGCAGCGGAAGAACATCCTCTGCATGGCGGCACTGGTATT
GCTCACACTCGCTGGGCGACCCACGGTGAACCTTCAGAAGTGAATGCGCATCCGCATGTTTCTGAACACA
TTGTGGTGGTGCATAACGGCATCATCGAAAACCATGAACCGCTGCGTGAAGAGCTAAAAGCGCGTGGCTA
TACCTTCGTTTCTGAAACCGACACCGAAGTGATTGCCCATCTGGTGAACTGGGAGCTGAAACAAGGCGGG
ACTCTGCGTGAGGCCGTTCTGCGTGCTATCCCGCAGCTGCGTGGTGCGTACGGTACAGTGATCATGGACT
CCCGTCACCCGGATACCCTGCTGGCGGCACGTTCTGGTAGTCCGCTGGTGATTGGCCTGGGGATGGGCGA
AAACTTTATCGCTTCTGACCAGCTGGCGCTGTTGCCGGTGACCCGTCGCTTTATCTTCCTTGAAGAGGGC
GATATTGCGGAAATCACTCGCCGTTCGGTAAACATCTTCGATAAAACTGGCGCGGAAGTAAAACGTCAGG
ATATCGAATCCAATCTGCAATATGACGCGGGCGATAAAGGCATTTACCGTCACTACATGCAGAAAGAGAT
CTACGAACAGCCGAACGCGATCAAAAACACCCTTACCGGACGCATCAGCCACGGTCAGGTTGATTTAAGC
GAGCTGGGACCGAACGCCGACGAACTGCTGTCGAAGGTTGAGCATATTCAGATCCTCGCCTGTGGTACTT
CTTATAACTCCGGTATGGTTTCCCGCTACTGGTTTGAATCGCTAGCAGGTATTCCGTGCGACGTCGAAAT
CGCCTCTGAATTCCGCTATCGCAAATCTGCCGTGCGTCGTAACAGCCTGATGATCACCTTGTCACAGTCT
GGCGAAACCGCGGATACCCTGGCTGGCCTGCGTCTGTCGAAAGAGCTGGGTTACCTTGGTTCACTGGCAA
TCTGTAACGTTCCGGGTTCTTCTCTGGTGCGCGAATCCGATCTGGCGCTAATGACCAACGCGGGTACAGA
AATCGGCGTGGCATCCACTAAAGCATTCACCACTCAGTTAACTGTGCTGTTGATGCTGGTGGCGAAGCTG
TCTCGCCTGAAAGGTCTGGATGCCTCCATTGAACATGACATCGTGCATGGTCTGCAGGCGCTGCCGAGCC
GTATTGAGCAGATGCTGTCTCAGGACAAACGCATTGAAGCGCTGGCAGAAGATTTCTCTGACAAACATCA
CGCGCTGTTCCTGGGCCGTGGCGATCAGTACCCAATCGCGCTGGAAGGCGCATTGAAGTTGAAAGAGATC
TCTTACATTCACGCTGAAGCCTACGCTGCTGGCGAACTGAAACACGGTCCGCTGGCGCTAATTGATGCCG
ATATGCCGGTTATTGTTGTTGCACCGAACAACGAATTGCTGGAAAAACTGAAATCCAACATTGAAGAAGT
TCGCGCGCGTGGCGGTCAGTTGTATGTCTTCGCCGATCAGGATGCGGGTTTTGTAAGTAGCGATAACATG
CACATCATCGAGATGCCGCATGTGGAAGAGGTGATTGCACCGATCTTCTACACCGTTCCGCTGCAGCTGC
TGGCTTACCATGTCGCGCTGATCAAAGGCACCGACGTTGACCAGCCGCGTAACCTGGCAAAATCGGTTAC
GGTTGAGTAAGAACGATACCTAATAGAAAATAGGAATTGACACCAATGACATTGCAACAACAAATAATAA
AGGCGCTGGGCGCAAAACCGCAGATTAATGCTGAAGAGGAAATTCGTCGTAGTATCGATTTTCTGAAAAG
CTACCTGCAAACTTATCCGTTCATTAAATCACTGGTGCTCGGGATCAGCGGCGGTCAGGACTCCACGCTT
GCCGGTAAGCTGTGCCAGATGGCGATTAATGAGCTGCGCCAGGAAACCGGCAACGAATCACTGCAATTTA
TTGCCGTACGCCTGCCCTATGGTGTCCAGGCCGACGAACAAGATTGCCAGGATGCCATCGCCTTTATTCA
ACCGGATCGCGTATTAACCGTTAATATCAAGGGCGCGGTACTCGCCAGCGAGCAGGCATTGCGGGAAGCA
GGCATTGAACTGAGCGATTTTGTCCGTGGCAATGAAAAAGCGCGTGAGCGGATGAAAGCACAATATAGCA
TTGCGGGTATGACCAGCGGTGTCGTGGTGGGCACCGATCATGCTGCAGAAGCTATTACCGGATTCTTCAC
TAAATATGGTGACGGCGGTACGGACATTAATCCGCTGTATCGTCTCAACAAACGTCAGGGTAAACAGTTA
CTGGCGGCATTAGGTTGCCCGGAACACCTTTATAAGAAAGCGCCAACGGCCGATCTTGAAGATGATCGCC
CTTCTCTGCCGGATGAAGTGGCACTCGGCGTGACCTATGACAATATCGACGACTATCTGGAAGGGAAAAA
CGTACCTGAACAGGTCGCCAGAACAATAGAGAACTGGTATCTGAAAACCGAACATAAACGCCGTCCGCCA
ATTACCGTTTTCGATGATTTCTGGAAAAAGTAAAGCCGAGCAAGACAATGGTAAGTAGTAATAGCTCCTG
CCCCCGGAAGATCATTCCGGGGGCTTTTTTATTCCCACTGTGAACTGGATCCTTACTCGAGTCTAGACTG
CAGGCTTCCTCGCTCACTGACTCGCTGCGCTCGGTCGTTCGGCTGCGGCGAGCGGTATCAGCTCACTCAA
AGGCGGTAATACGGTTATCCACAGAATCAGGGGATAACGCAGGAAAGAACATGTGAGCAAAAGGCCAGCA
AAAGGCCAGGAACCGTAAAAAGGCCGCGTTGCTGGCGTTTTTCCACAGGCTCCGCCCCCCTGACGAGCAT
CACAAAAATCGACGCTCAAGTCAGAGGTGGCGAAACCCGACAGGACTATAAAGATACCAGGCGTTTCCCC
CTGGAAGCTCCCTCGTGCGCTCTCCTGTTCCGACCCTGCCGCTTACCGGATACCTGTCCGCCTTTCTCCC
TTCGGGAAGCGTGGCGCTTTCTCATAGCTCACGCTGTAGGTATCTCAGTTCGGTGTAGGTCGTTCGCTCC
AAGCTGGGCTGTGTGCACGAACCCCCCGTTCAGCCCGACCGCTGCGCCTTATCCGGTAACTATCGTCTTG
AGTCCAACCCGGTAAGACACGACTTATCGCCACTGGCAGCAGCCACTGGTAACAGGATTAGCAGAGCGAG
GTATGTAGGCGGTGCTACAGAGTTCTTGAAGTGGTGGCCTAACTACGGCTACACTAGAAGAACAGTATTT
GGTATCTGCGCTCTGCTGAAGCCAGTTACCTTCGGAAAAAGAGTTGGTAGCTCTTGATCCGCCAAACAAA
CCACCGCTGGTAGCGGTGGTTTTTTTGTTTGCAAGCAGCAGATTACGCGCAGAAAAAAAGGATCTCAAGA
AGATCCTTTGATCTTTTCTACGGGGTCTGACGCTCAGTGGAACGAAAACTCACGTTAAGGGATTTTGGTC
ATGAGATTATCAAAAAGGATCTTCACCTAGATCCTTTTAAATTAAAAATGAAGTTTTAAATCAATCTAAA
GTATATATGAGTAAACTTGGTCTGACAGTTACGCCCCGCCCTGCCACTCATCGCAGTACTGTTGTAATTC
ATTAAGCATTCTGCCGACATGGAAGCCATCACAAACGGCATGATGAACCTGAATCGCCAGCGGCATCAGC
ACCTTGTCGCCTTGCGTATAATATTTGCCCATGGTGAAAACGGGGGCGAAGAAGTTGTCCATATTGGCCA
CGTTTAAATCAAAACTGGTGAAACTCACCCAGGGATTGGCTGAGACGAAAAACATATTCTCAATAAACCC
TTTAGGGAAATAGGCCAGGTTTTCACCGTAACACGCCACATCTTGCGAATATATGTGTAGAAACTGCCGG
AAATCGTCGTGGTATTCACTCCAGAGCGATGAAAACGTTTCAGTTTGCTCATGGAAAACGGTGTAACAAG
GGTGAACACTATCCCATATCACCAGCTCACCGTCTTTCATTGCCATACGAAATTCCGGATGAGCATTCAT
CAGGCGGGCAAGAATGTGAATAAAGGCCGGATAAAACTTGTGCTTATTTTTCTTTACGGTCTTTAAAAAG
GCCGTAATATCCAGCTGAACGGTCTGGTTATAGGTACATTGAGCAACTGACTGAAATGCCTCAAAATGTT
CTTTACGATGCCATTGGGATATATCAACGGTGGTATATCCAGTGATTTTTTTCTCCATTTTAGCTTCCTT
AGCTCCTGAAAATCTCGATAACTCAAAAAATACGCCCGGTAGTGATCTTATTTCATTATGGTGAAAGTTG
GAACCTCTTACGTGCCGATCAACGTCTCATTTTCGCCAGATATCGGGTTCCGCGCACATTTCCCCGAAAA
GTGCCACCTGACGTCTAAGAAACCATTATTATCATGACATTAACCTATAAAAATAGGCGTATCACGAGGC
ATCACCCTAGGTGTAAAACGACGGCCAGACTCGGTACCAAATTCCAGAAAAGAGACGCTGAAAAGCGTCT
TTTTTCGTTTTGGTCCTTATTAATTTTTAAAGTATGGGCTTAACCAGATTAGATCCCGTAGATGTCCATC
CCCGCCGAAACGTTTGGTGGCGGGACCAGTGACGAAGGCTTGAGCGAGGGCGTGCAAGATTCCGAATACC
GCAAGCGACAGGCCGATCATCGTCGCGCTCCAGCGAAAGCGGTCCTCTCCGAAAATGACCCAGAGCGCTG
CCGGCACCTGTCCTACGAGTTGCATGATAAAGAAGACAGTCATAAGTGCGGCGACGATAGTCATGCCCCG
CGCCCACCGGAAGGAGCTGACTGGGTTGAAGGCTCTCAAGGGCATCGGTCGAGATCCGGGCTTATCGACT
GCACGGTGCACCAATGCTTCTGGCGTCAGGCAGCCATCGGAAGCTGTGGTATGGCTGTGCAGGTCGTAAA
TCACTGCATAATTCGTGTCGCTCAAGGCGCACTCCCGTTCTGGATAATGTTTTTTGCGCCGACATCATAA
CGGTTCTGGCAAATATTCTGAAATGAGCTGACC
